>Addgene plasmid #149689 | pAV0679 | addgene full sequence | sequence record 306146 | Addgene NGS Result
CTCGAGAAATCATAAAAAATTTATTTGCTTTGTGAGCGGATAACAATTATAATAGATTCAATTGTGAGCG
GATAACAATTTCACACAGAATTCATTAAAGAGGAGAAATTAACCATGAGCAAGCATCACCATCATTCAGG
CCATCACCATACCGGACACCACCATCATTCAGGCAGTCATCACCATACCGGCGAGAACCTGTATTTTCAA
GGGACGTCCGGTACCAAGGAAGAAGTGCCGGAACCGTTTGTGCCGTTGACCGACGAAGACGAAGATAACG
TTCGTCACGCACTGGGTGGCCGCAAACCGTCGGAAACCCTGTCCGTGCACGAAGCGTCAGCTATTGTGAT
CACGCGCGAGATCCTGCAGTGTCTGAACGACAAAGAATGGCTGAATGATGAGGTTATCAACCTGTACCTG
GAACTGCTGAAAGAGCGTGAACTGCGTGAACCGAACAAATTTCTGAAATGTCATTTCTTCAATACGTTTT
TCTACAAAAAGCTGATTAACGGCTATGATTACAAAAGCGTTCGTGAGTGGACTACGATGCGCAAACTGGG
TTACAACCTGATTGATTGCGACAAAATCTTCGTGCCGATTCACAAAGATGTTCATTGGTGCCTGGCTGTA
ATTAACATCAAAGAAAAGAAATTCCAGTATCTCGATAGCCTGGGCTATATGGATATGAAAGCGCTGCGCA
TTCTGGCTAAATATCTCGTGGACGAAGTAAAAGACAAATCCGGTAAGCAGATCGACGTTCACGCGTGGAA
ACAGGAGGGTGTTCAGAACCTGCCGCTGCAGGAAAACGGTTGGGATTGCGGTATGTTCATGCTGAAGTAT
ATCGATTTCTATTCTCGTGACATGGAACTGGTCTTTGGCCAGAAACACATGTCGTACTTTCGTCGTCGTA
CCGCTAAAGAAATCCTGGATCTGAAGGCCGGTTAGTAAGCTTAATTAGCTGAGCTTGGACTCCTGTTGAT
AGATCCAGTAATGACCTCAGAACTCCATCTGGATTTGTTCAGAACGCTCGGTTGCCGCCGGGCGTTTTTT
ATTGGTGAGAATCCAAGCTAGCCATGAAAATAAACTGTCTGCTTACATAAACAGTAATACAAGGGGTGTT
ATGAGCCATATTCAACGGGAAACGTCTTGCTCTAGGCCGCGATTAAATTCCAACATGGATGCTGATTTAT
ATGGGTATAAATGGGCTCGCGATAATGTCGGGCAATCAGGTGCGACAATCTATCGATTGTATGGGAAGCC
CGATGCGCCAGAGTTGTTTCTGAAACATGGCAAAGGTAGCGTTGCCAATGATGTTACAGATGAGATGGTC
AGACTAAACTGGCTGACGGAATTTATGCCTCTTCCGACCATCAAGCATTTTATCCGTACTCCTGATGATG
CTTGGTTACTCACGACTGCGATCCCCGGCAAAACAGCATTCCAGGTATTAGAAGAATATCCTGATTCAGG
TGAAAATATTGTTGATGCGCTGGCAGTGTTCCTGCGCCGGTTGCATTCGATTCCTGTTTGTAATTGTCCT
TTTAACAGCGATCGCGTATTTCGTCTCGCTCAGGCGCAATCACGAATGAATAACGGTTTGGTTGATGCGA
GTGATTTTGATGACGAGCGTAATGGCTGGCCTGTTGAACAAGTCTGGAAAGAAATGCACAAACTTTTGCC
ATTCTCACCGGATTCAGTCGTCACTCATGGTGATTTCTCACTTGATAACCTTATTTTTGACGAGGGGAAA
TTAATAGGTTGTATTGATGTTGGACGAGTCGGAATCGCAGACCGATACCAGGATCTTGCCATCCTATGGA
ACTGCCTCGGTGAGTTTTCTCCTTCATTACAGAAACGGCTTTTTCAAAAATATGGTATTGATAATCCTGA
TATGAATAAATTGCAGTTTCATTTGATGCTCGATGAGTTTTTCTAAGAATTAATTCATGGGCAAATATTA
TACGCAAGGCGACAAGGTGCTGATGCCGCTGGCGATTCAGGTTCATCATGCCGTTTGTGATGGCTTCCAT
GTCGGCAGAATGCTTAATGAATTACAACAGTACTGCGATGAGTGGCAGGGCGGGGCGTAATTTTTTTAAG
GCAGTTATTGGTGCCCTTAAACGCCTGGGGTAATGACTCTCTAGCTTGAGGCATCAAATAAAACGAAAGG
CTCAGTCGAAAGACTGGGCCTTTCGTTTTATCTGTTGTTTGTCGGTGAACGCTCTCCTGAGTAGGACAAA
TCCGCCCTCTAGATTACGTGCAGTCGATGATAAGCTGTCAAACATGAGAATTGTGCCTAATGAGTGAGCT
AACTTACATTAATTGCGTTGCGCTCACTGCCCGCTTTCCAGTCGGGAAACCTGTCGTGCCAGCTGCATTA
ATGAATCGGCCAACGCGCGGGGAGAGGCGGTTTGCGTATTGGGCGCCAGGGTGGTTTTTCTTTTCACCAG
TGAGACGGGCAACAGCTGATTGCCCTTCACCGCCTGGCCCTGAGAGAGTTGCAGCAAGCGGTCCACGCTG
GTTTGCCCCAGCAGGCGAAAATCCTGTTTGATGGTGGTTAACGGCGGGATATAACATGAGCTGTCTTCGG
TATCGTCGTATCCCACTACCGAGATATCCGCACCAACGCGCAGCCCGGACTCGGTAATGGCGCGCATTGC
GCCCAGCGCCATCTGATCGTTGGCAACCAGCATCGCAGTGGGAACGATGCCCTCATTCAGCATTTGCATG
GTTTGTTGAAAACCGGACATGGCACTCCAGTCGCCTTCCCGTTCCGCTATCGGCTGAATTTGATTGCGAG
TGAGATATTTATGCCAGCCAGCCAGACGCAGACGCGCCGAGACAGAACTTAATGGGCCCGCTAACAGCGC
GATTTGCTGGTGACCCAATGCGACCAGATGCTCCACGCCCAGTCGCGTACCGTCTTCATGGGAGAAAATA
ATACTGTTGATGGGTGTCTGGTCAGAGACATCAAGAAATAACGCCGGAACATTAGTGCAGGCAGCTTCCA
CAGCAATGGCATCCTGGTCATCCAGCGGATAGTTAATGATCAGCCCACTGACGCGTTGCGCGAGAAGATT
GTGCACCGCCGCTTTACAGGCTTCGACGCCGCTTCGTTCTACCATCGACACCACCACGCTGGCACCCAGT
TGATCGGCGCGAGATTTAATCGCCGCGACAATTTGCGACGGCGCGTGCAGGGCCAGACTGGAGGTGGCAA
CGCCAATCAGCAACGACTGTTTGCCCGCCAGTTGTTGTGCCACGCGGTTGGGAATGTAATTCAGCTCCGC
CATCGCCGCTTCCACTTTTTCCCGCGTTTTCGCAGAAACGTGGCTGGCCTGGTTCACCACGCGGGAAACG
GTCTGATAAGAGACACCGGCATACTCTGCGACATCGTATAACGTTACTGGTTTCACATTCACCACCCTGA
ATTGACTCTCTTCCGGGCGCTATCATGCCATACCGCGAAAGGTTTTGCACCATTCGATGGTGTCGGAATT
TCGGGCAGCGTTGGGTCCTGGCCACGGGTGCGCATGATCTAGAGCTGCCTCGCGCGTTTCGGTGATGACG
GTGAAAACCTCTGACACATGCAGCTCCCGGAGACGGTCACAGCTTGTCTGTAAGCGGATGCCGGGAGCAG
ACAAGCCCGTCAGGGCGCGTCAGCGGGTGTTGGCGGGTGTCGGGGCGCAGCCATGACCCAGTCACGTAGC
GATAGCGGAGTGTATACTGGCTTAACTATGCGGCATCAGAGCAGATTGTACTGAGAGTGCACCATATGCG
GTGTGAAATACCGCACAGATGCGTAAGGAGAAAATACCGCATCAGGCGCTCTTCCGCTTCCTCGCTCACT
GACTCGCTGCGCTCGGTCGTTCGGCTGCGGCGAGCGGTATCAGCTCACTCAAAGGCGGTAATACGGTTAT
CCACAGAATCAGGGGATAACGCAGGAAAGAACATGTGAGCAAAAGGCCAGCAAAAGGCCAGGAACCGTAA
AAAGGCCGCGTTGCTGGCGTTTTTCCATAGGCTCCGCCCCCCTGACGAGCATCACAAAAATCGACGCTCA
AGTCAGAGGTGGCGAAACCCGACAGGACTATAAAGATACCAGGCGTTTCCCCCTGGAAGCTCCCTCGTGC
GCTCTCCTGTTCCGACCCTGCCGCTTACCGGATACCTGTCCGCCTTTCTCCCTTCGGGAAGCGTGGCGCT
TTCTCATAGCTCACGCTGTAGGTATCTCAGTTCGGTGTAGGTCGTTCGCTCCAAGCTGGGCTGTGTGCAC
GAACCCCCCGTTCAGCCCGACCGCTGCGCCTTATCCGGTAACTATCGTCTTGAGTCCAACCCGGTAAGAC
ACGACTTATCGCCACTGGCAGCAGCCACTGGTAACAGGATTAGCAGAGCGAGGTATGTAGGCGGTGCTAC
AGAGTTCTTGAAGTGGTGGCCTAACTACGGCTACACTAGAAGGACAGTATTTGGTATCTGCGCTCTGCTG
AAGCCAGTTACCTTCGGAAAAAGAGTTGGTAGCTCTTGATCCGGCAAACAAACCACCGCTGGTAGCGGTG
GTTTTTTTGTTTGCAAGCAGCAGATTACGCGCAGAAAAAAAGGATCTCAAGAAGATCCTTTGATCTTTTC
TACGGGGTCTGACGCTCAGTGGAACGAAAACTCACGTTAAGGGATTTTGGTCATGACATTAACCTATAAA
AATAGGCGTATCACGAGGCCCTTTCGTCTTCAC
Features (pLannotate 1.2.2; 14 found; start..end, strand, type, name):
     10..54      +  promoter       T5 promoter: bacteriophage T5 promoter for E. coli RNA polymerase, with embedded lac operator
     62..78      +  protein_bind   lac operator: The lac repressor binds to the lac operator to inhibit transcription in E. coli. This inhibition can be relieved by adding lactose or isopropyl-β-D-thiogalactopyranoside (IPTG). lac repressor encoded by lacI
    232..939     +  CDS            ESD4 (fragment): ESD4_ARATH - Experimental evidence at protein level: Swiss-Prot protein existence level 1. Protease that catalyzes two essential functions in the SUMO pathway: processing of full-length SUMOs to their mature forms and deconjugation of SUMO from targeted proteins. Cleaves precursors of SUM1 and SUM2, but not of SUM3 or SUM5. Able to release SUM1 and SUM2 from conjugates, but unable to cleave SUM3. Acts predominantly as an isopeptidase, cleaving SUMO-conjugated proteins better than SUMO peptides. Plays an important role in the control of flowering time. From Arabidopsis thaliana (Mouse-ear cress
    968..1062    +  terminator     lambda t0 terminator: transcription terminator from phage lambda
   1121..1936    +  CDS            KanR: aminoglycoside phosphotransferase; aph(3')-Ia; confers resistance to kanamycin in bacteria or G418 (Geneticin®) in eukaryotes
   1946..2090    +  CDS            CmR (fragment): chloramphenicol acetyltransferase; cat; confers resistance to chloramphenicol
   2155..2241    +  terminator     rrnB T1 terminator: Escherichia coli rrnB; transcription terminator T1 from the E. coli rrnB gene
   2264..2281    -  promoter       tet promoter (fragment): E. coli promoter for tetracycline efflux protein gene
   2300..2321    -  protein_bind   CAP binding site: CAP binding activates transcription in the presence of cAMP. E. coli catabolite activator protein
   2334..3416    -  CDS            lacI: lac repressor; lacI; The lac repressor binds to the lac operator to inhibit transcription in E. coli. This inhibition can be relieved by adding lactose or isopropyl-β-D-thiogalactopyranoside (IPTG).
   3417..3494    -  promoter       lacIq promoter: lacI (mutant); In the lacIq allele, a single base change in the promoter boosts expression of the lacI gene about 10-fold.
   3543..3584    +  CDS            rop (fragment): Rop protein, which maintains plasmids at low copy number; rop
   3686..3826    +  misc_feature   bom: basis of mobility region from pBR322
   4012..4600    -  rep_origin     ori: high-copy-number ColE1/pMB1/pBR322/pUC origin of replication
