[The description below was written by a language model from this plasmid's Addgene catalogue record and pLannotate feature annotations shown in this document.]
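Description:
pAV0679 is a bacterial expression plasmid of about 4.7 kb, built on the pDG-Kan backbone, for producing the SENP_EuH protease in E. coli. It replicates from a high-copy ColE1/pMB1-type origin and is selected with kanamycin through an aph(3')-Ia resistance gene. The annotation also picks up backbone remnants with no evident function here: short fragments of a chloramphenicol acetyltransferase gene and of rop, a partial tet promoter, and the pBR322 bom region.

The expression cassette follows a pQE-like layout. A bacteriophage T5 promoter, recognised by the host RNA polymerase, carries an embedded lac operator and is followed by a second lac operator. The plasmid also supplies its own lac repressor from a lacI gene under the stronger lacIq promoter. Transcription should therefore stay repressed until IPTG or lactose is added, without needing a T7 polymerase strain. The roughly 720 bp insert is listed as synthetic. The automated annotation matches most of it to a fragment of Arabidopsis ESD4, a SUMO-specific protease that both processes SUMO precursors and deconjugates SUMO from target proteins. This indicates homology to that protease family, but the record does not state the actual origin of the engineered sequence. The catalogue lists an N-terminal His14 tag followed by a TEV protease cleavage site, which allows metal-affinity purification and later tag removal; these elements are not annotated in the feature table but probably lie in the unannotated stretch between the operator and the protease coding region. A lambda t0 terminator closes the cassette, and an rrnB T1 terminator lies downstream of the resistance marker.

The plasmid's stated purpose is recombinant production of SENP_EuH, and the associated publication title describes an engineered SUMO/protease system.
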