Addgene plasmid #149689: pAV0679
Purpose: Bacterial expression of SENP_EuH protease
Depositing lab: Dirk Görlich. Depositing organization: Max Planck Institute for Multidisciplinary Sciences. Publication: Engineered SUMO/protease system identifies Pdr6 as a bidirectional nuclear transport receptor. Vera Rodriguez A, Frey S, Gorlich D. J Cell Biol. 2019 Jun 3;218(6):2006-2020. doi: 10.1083/jcb.201812091. Epub 2019 Apr 25. PubMed 31023724.
Backbone
  Vector backbone: pDG-Kan
  Backbone manufacturer: Görlich lab
  Backbone size w/o insert (bp): 4004
  Total vector size (bp): 4724
  Vector type: Bacterial Expression
Growth in bacteria
  Bacterial resistance: Kanamycin, 50 μg/mL
  Growth temperature: 37°C
  Growth strain: DH5alpha
  Copy number: High Copy
Gene/Insert
  Gene/Insert name: SENP_EuH protease
  Species: Synthetic
  Insert size (bp): 720
  Tag / fusion protein: His14-tag (N terminal on insert); Tev protease cleavage site (N terminal on insert)
  Cloning method: Gibson Cloning
  Sequencing primers: 5′ pQE-for; 3′ pQE-rev
Terms and licenses: Academic/Nonprofit Terms; Industry Terms: Not Available to Industry
How to cite: pAV0679 was a gift from Dirk Görlich (Addgene plasmid # 149689 ; http://n2t.net/addgene:149689 ; RRID:Addgene_149689)
